Addgene plasmid #122702: pSKAP
Purpose: (Empty Backbone) Designed for the incorporation of DNA barcode sequences for subsequent allelic exchange on bacterial chromosomes.
Depositing lab: Travis Bourret. Depositing organization: Creighton University. Publication: Digital PCR-based Competitive Index for High-throughput Analysis of Fitness in Salmonella. Shaw JA, Bourret TJ. J Vis Exp. 2019 May 13;(147). doi: 10.3791/59630. PubMed 31132072.
Backbone
  Vector backbone: This is a new backbone created by fusing the FRT-flanked kanamycin resistance gene of pKD13 into the MCS of pPCR Script Cam SK+
  Backbone size (bp): 4703
  Vector type: Bacterial Expression
Growth in bacteria
  Bacterial resistance: Chloramphenicol, 25 μg/mL
  Growth temperature: 37°C
  Growth strain: DH5alpha
  Copy number: High Copy
Terms and licenses: Academic/Nonprofit Terms; Industry Terms: Not Available to Industry
How to cite: pSKAP was a gift from Travis Bourret (Addgene plasmid # 122702 ; http://n2t.net/addgene:122702 ; RRID:Addgene_122702)
