[The description below was written by a language model from this plasmid's Addgene catalogue record and pLannotate feature annotations shown in this document.]
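Description:
pSKAP is a 4,703 bp empty bacterial backbone made by inserting the FRT-flanked kanamycin resistance cassette of pKD13 into the multiple cloning site of pPCR Script Cam SK+. It replicates in E. coli from a high-copy ColE1/pUC-type origin and is selected with chloramphenicol through a cat promoter–driven chloramphenicol acetyltransferase gene. An f1 origin is also present, which in principle allows single-stranded DNA production. A bla promoter with only a fragment of the β-lactamase coding sequence remains from the parental vector, so ampicillin resistance should not be expected. The sequenced and theoretical depositor records are the same length and carry the same 19 features, differing only in orientation and numbering.

The payload sits within the pBluescript-style cloning region, splitting the MCS into two fragments and interrupting the lacZα reading frame. It is bordered on one side by the lac promoter/operator and T3 promoter and on the other by the T7 promoter. The cassette consists of the neo (nptII) kanamycin/neomycin resistance gene, preceded by a residual Tn5 transposase fragment carried over from the source element, and is flanked by FRT sites (one annotated as minimal, one full length). After the cassette is placed on a chromosome, FLP recombinase can excise the marker between the FRT sites.

According to the record, the plasmid is designed to accept DNA barcode sequences, which are then moved onto bacterial chromosomes by allelic exchange, with kanamycin resistance presumably marking the exchanged allele. The exact barcode insertion site is not stated. The associated publication applies barcoding to digital PCR-based competitive index measurements of fitness in Salmonella.
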