Features (pLannotate 1.2.2; 19 found; start..end, strand, type, name):
     30..458     -  rep_origin     f1 ori (sequence partly withheld): f1 bacteriophage origin of replication; arrow indicates direction of (+) strand synthesis
    463..618     -  CDS            lacZα (fragment): LacZα fragment of β-galactosidase; lacZ fragment
    626..644     +  promoter       T7 promoter: promoter for bacteriophage T7 RNA polymerase
    653..695     -  misc_feature   MCS (fragment): pBluescript multiple cloning site
    751..798     -  protein_bind   FRT: FLP-mediated recombination occurs in the 8-bp core sequence TCTAGAAA (Turan and Bode, 2011). FLP recombinase from the Saccharomyces cerevisiae 2μ plasmid
    814..1605    -  CDS            neo: KKA2_KLEPN - Also known as kan, nptII. Experimental evidence at protein level: Swiss-Prot protein existence level 1. Resistance to kanamycin, neomycin, paromomycin, ribostamycin, butirosin and gentamicin B. From Klebsiella pneumoniae.
   1637..1966    -  CDS            tnpA (fragment): TN5P_ECOLX - Also known as tnp. Experimental evidence at protein level: Swiss-Prot protein existence level 1. Mediates transposition of transposon Tn5 by a 'cut and paste' mechanism. First, the monomeric transposase binds the 19 bp inverted DNA repeats flanking the transposon. Then, dimerization of the DNA- bound transposase creates a synaptic DNA complex. After nicking of the first DNA strand, excision of the transposon proceeds through a series of intermediates. The transposase then mediates the insertion of the transposon at a new site by strand transfer. The activity of the wild- type tran
   1973..2006    -  protein_bind   FRT (minimal): supports FLP-mediated excision but not integration (Turan and Bode, 2011) FLP recombinase from the Saccharomyces cerevisiae 2μ plasmid
   2035..2063    -  misc_feature   MCS (fragment): pBluescript multiple cloning site
   2076..2094    -  promoter       T3 promoter: promoter for bacteriophage T3 RNA polymerase
   2139..2155    -  protein_bind   lac operator: The lac repressor binds to the lac operator to inhibit transcription in E. coli. This inhibition can be relieved by adding lactose or isopropyl-β-D-thiogalactopyranoside (IPTG). lac repressor encoded by lacI
   2163..2193    -  promoter       lac promoter: promoter for the E. coli lac operon
   2208..2229    -  protein_bind   CAP binding site: CAP binding activates transcription in the presence of cAMP. E. coli catabolite activator protein
   2242..2334    -  CDS            lacI (fragment): lac repressor; lacI; The lac repressor binds to the lac operator to inhibit transcription in E. coli. This inhibition can be relieved by adding lactose or isopropyl-β-D-thiogalactopyranoside (IPTG).
   2517..3105    -  rep_origin     ori: high-copy-number ColE1/pMB1/pBR322/pUC origin of replication
   3325..3427    +  promoter       cat promoter: promoter of the E. coli cat gene encoding chloramphenicol acetyltransferase
   3428..4087    +  CDS            CmR: chloramphenicol acetyltransferase; cat; confers resistance to chloramphenicol
   4365..4574    -  CDS            AmpR (fragment): β-lactamase; bla; confers resistance to ampicillin, carbenicillin, and related antibiotics
   4575..4680    -  promoter       AmpR promoter: bla
>Addgene plasmid #122702 | pSKAP | depositor full sequence | sequence record 239200 | Based on the restrictions and ligations performed, this is the theoretical pSKAP sequence.
CTAAATTGTAAGCGTTAATATTTTGTTAAAATTCGCGTTAAATTTTTGTTAAATCAGCTCATTTTTTAAC
CAATAGGCCGAAATCGGCAAAATCCCTTATAAATCAAAAGAATAGACCGAGATAGGGT
[37 nt withheld, positions 129-165]
AAAGAACGTGGACTCCAACGTCAAAGG
[49 nt withheld, positions 193-241]
T
[91 nt withheld, positions 243-333]
G
[124 nt withheld, positions 335-458]
CCCATTCGCCATTCAGGCTGCGCAACTGTTGGGAAGGGCGATCGGTGCGGGCCTCTTCGCTATTACGCCA
GCTGGCGAAAGGGGGATGTGCTGCAAGGCGATTAAGTTGGGTAACGCCAGGGTTTTCCCAGTCACGACGT
TGTAAAACGACGGCCAGTGAGCGCGCGTAATACGACTCACTATAGGGCGAATTGGGTACCGGGCCCCCCC
TCGAGGTCGACGGTATCGATAAGCTTGCATGCAGATTGCAGCATTACACGTCTTGAGCGATTGTGTAGGC
TGGAGCTGCTTCGAAGTTCCTATACTTTCTAGAGAATAGGAACTTCGGAATAGGAACTTCAAGATCCCCT
TATTAGAAGAACTCGTCAAGAAGGCGATAGAAGGCGATGCGCTGCGAATCGGGAGCGGCGATACCGTAAA
GCACGAGGAAGCGGTCAGCCCATTCGCCGCCAAGCTCTTCAGCAATATCACGGGTAGCCAACGCTATGTC
CTGATAGCGGTCCGCCACACCCAGCCGGCCACAGTCGATGAATCCAGAAAAGCGGCCATTTTCCACCATG
ATATTCGGCAAGCAGGCATCGCCATGGGTCACGACGAGATCCTCGCCGTCGGGCATGCGCGCCTTGAGCC
TGGCGAACAGTTCGGCTGGCGCGAGCCCCTGATGCTCTTCGTCCAGATCATCCTGATCGACAAGACCGGC
TTCCATCCGAGTACGTGCTCGCTCGATGCGATGTTTCGCTTGGTGGTCGAATGGGCAGGTAGCCGGATCA
AGCGTATGCAGCCGCCGCATTGCATCAGCCATGATGGATACTTTCTCGGCAGGAGCAAGGTGAGATGACA
GGAGATCCTGCCCCGGCACTTCGCCCAATAGCAGCCAGTCCCTTCCCGCTTCAGTGACAACGTCGAGCAC
AGCTGCGCAAGGAACGCCCGTCGTGGCCAGCCACGATAGCCGCGCTGCCTCGTCCTGCAGTTCATTCAGG
GCACCGGACAGGTCGGTCTTGACAAAAAGAACCGGGCGCCCCTGCGCTGACAGCCGGAACACGGCGGCAT
CAGAGCAGCCGATTGTCTGTTGTGCCCAGTCATAGCCGAATAGCCTCTCCACCCAAGCGGCCGGAGAACC
TGCGTGCAATCCATCTTGTTCAATCATGCGAAACGATCCTCATCCTGTCTCTTGATCAGATCTTGATCCC
CTGCGCCATCAGATCCTTGGCGGCAAGAAAGCCATCCAGTTTACTTTGCAGGGCTTCCCAACCTTACCAG
AGGGCGCCCCAGCTGGCAATTCCGGTTCGCTTGCTGTCCATAAAACCGCCCAGTCTAGCTATCGCCATGT
AAGCCCACTGCAAGCTACCTGCTTTCTCTTTGCGCTTGCGTTTTCCCTTGTCCAGATAGCCCAGTAGCTG
ACATTCATCCGGGGTCAGCACCGTTTCTGCGGACTGGCTTTCTACGTGTTCCGCTTCCTTTAGCAGCCCT
TGCGCCCTGAGTGCTTGCGGCAGCGTGAGCTTCAAAAGCGCTCTGAAGTTCCTATACTTTCTAGAGAATA
GGAACTTCGAACTGCAGGTCGACGGATCCGCCCGGGCTAGAGCGGCCGCCACCGCGGTGGAGCTCCAGCT
TTTGTTCCCTTTAGTGAGGGTTAATTGCGCGCTTGGCGTAATCATGGTCATAGCTGTTTCCTGTGTGAAA
TTGTTATCCGCTCACAATTCCACACAACATACGAGCCGGAAGCATAAAGTGTAAAGCCTGGGGTGCCTAA
TGAGTGAGCTAACTCACATTAATTGCGTTGCGCTCACTGCCCGCTTTCCAGTCGGGAAACCTGTCGTGCC
AGCTGCATTAATGAATCGGCCAACGCGCGGGGAGAGGCGGTTTGCGTATTGGGCGCTCTTCCGCTTCCTC
GCTCACTGACTCGCTGCGCTCGGTCGTTCGGCTGCGGCGAGCGGTATCAGCTCACTCAAAGGCGGTAATA
CGGTTATCCACAGAATCAGGGGATAACGCAGGAAAGAACATGTGAGCAAAAGGCCAGCAAAAGGCCAGGA
ACCGTAAAAAGGCCGCGTTGCTGGCGTTTTTCCATAGGCTCCGCCCCCCTGACGAGCATCACAAAAATCG
ACGCTCAAGTCAGAGGTGGCGAAACCCGACAGGACTATAAAGATACCAGGCGTTTCCCCCTGGAAGCTCC
CTCGTGCGCTCTCCTGTTCCGACCCTGCCGCTTACCGGATACCTGTCCGCCTTTCTCCCTTCGGGAAGCG
TGGCGCTTTCTCATAGCTCACGCTGTAGGTATCTCAGTTCGGTGTAGGTCGTTCGCTCCAAGCTGGGCTG
TGTGCACGAACCCCCCGTTCAGCCCGACCGCTGCGCCTTATCCGGTAACTATCGTCTTGAGTCCAACCCG
GTAAGACACGACTTATCGCCACTGGCAGCAGCCACTGGTAACAGGATTAGCAGAGCGAGGTATGTAGGCG
GTGCTACAGAGTTCTTGAAGTGGTGGCCTAACTACGGCTACACTAGAAGGACAGTATTTGGTATCTGCGC
TCTGCTGAAGCCAGTTACCTTCGGAAAAAGAGTTGGTAGCTCTTGATCCGGCAAACAAACCACCGCTGGT
AGCGGTGGTTTTTTTGTTTGCAAGCAGCAGATTACGCGCAGAAAAAAAGGATCTCAAGAAGATCCTTTGA
TCTTTTCTACGGGGTCTGACGCTCAGTGGAACGAAAACTCACGTTAAGGGATTTTGGTCATGAGATTATC
AAAAAGGATCTTCACCTAGATCCTTTTCGACCGAATAAATACCTGTGACGGAAGATCACTTCGCAGAATA
AATAAATCCTGGTGTCCCTGTTGATACCGGGAAGCCCTGGGCCAACTTTTGGCGAAAATGAGACGTTGAT
CGGCACGTAAGAGGTTCCAACTTTCACCATAATGAAATAAGATCACTACCGGGCGTATTTTTTGAGTTGT
CGAGATTTTCAGGAGCTAAGGAAGCTAAAATGGAGAAAAAAATCACTGGATATACCACCGTTGATATATC
CCAATGGCATCGTAAAGAACATTTTGAGGCATTTCAGTCAGTTGCTCAATGTACCTATAACCAGACCGTT
CAGCTGGATATTACGGCCTTTTTAAAGACCGTAAAGAAAAATAAGCACAAGTTTTATCCGGCCTTTATTC
ACATTCTTGCCCGCCTGATGAATGCTCATCCGGAATTACGTATGGCAATGAAAGACGGTGAGCTGGTGAT
ATGGGATAGTGTTCACCCTTGTTACACCGTTTTCCATGAGCAAACTGAAACGTTTTCATCGCTCTGGAGT
GAATACCACGACGATTTCCGGCAGTTTCTACACATATATTCGCAAGATGTGGCGTGTTACGGTGAAAACC
TGGCCTATTTCCCTAAAGGGTTTATTGAGAATATGTTTTTCGTCTCAGCCAATCCCTGGGTGAGTTTCAC
CAGTTTTGATTTAAACGTGGCCAATATGGACAACTTCTTCGCCCCCGTTTTCACCATGGGCAAATATTAT
ACGCAAGGCGACAAGGTGCTGATGCCGCTGGCGATTCAGGTTCATCATGCCGTTTGTGATGGCTTCCATG
TCGGCAGAATGCTTAATGAATTACAACAGTACTGCGATGAGTGGCAGGGCGGGGCGTAATTTTTTTAAGG
CAGTTATTGGTGCCCTTAAACGCCTGGTTGCTACGCCTGAATAAGTGATAATAAGCGGATGAATGGCAGA
AATTCGAAAGCAAATTCGACCCGGTCGTCGGTTCAGGGCAGGGTCGTTAAATAGCCGCTTATGTCTATTG
CTGGTTTACCGGTTTATTGACTACCGGAAGCAGTGTGACCGTGTGCTTCTCAAATGCCTGAGGCCAGTTT
GCTCAGGCTCTCCCCGTGGAGGTAATAATTGACGATATGATCCTTTTTTTCTGATCAAAAGTGCTCATCA
TTGGAAAACGTTCTTCGGGGCGAAAACTCTCAAGGATCTTACCGCTGTTGAGATCCAGTTCGATGTAACC
CACTCGTGCACCCAACTGATCTTCAGCATCTTTTACTTTCACCAGCGTTTCTGGGTGAGCAAAAACAGGA
AGGCAAAATGCCGCAAAAAAGGGAATAAGGGCGACACGGAAATGTTGAATACTCATACTCTTCCTTTTTC
AATATTATTGAAGCATTTATCAAGGGTTATTGTCTCATGAGCGGATACATATTTGAATGTATTTAGAAAA
ATAAACAAATAGGGGTTCCGCGCACATTTCCCCGAAAAGTGCCAC
