Features (pLannotate 1.2.2; 19 found; start..end, strand, type, name):
    398..490     +  CDS            lacI (fragment): lac repressor; lacI; The lac repressor binds to the lac operator to inhibit transcription in E. coli. This inhibition can be relieved by adding lactose or isopropyl-β-D-thiogalactopyranoside (IPTG).
    503..524     +  protein_bind   CAP binding site: CAP binding activates transcription in the presence of cAMP. E. coli catabolite activator protein
    539..569     +  promoter       lac promoter: promoter for the E. coli lac operon
    577..593     +  protein_bind   lac operator: The lac repressor binds to the lac operator to inhibit transcription in E. coli. This inhibition can be relieved by adding lactose or isopropyl-β-D-thiogalactopyranoside (IPTG). lac repressor encoded by lacI
    638..656     +  promoter       T3 promoter: promoter for bacteriophage T3 RNA polymerase
    669..697     +  misc_feature   MCS (fragment): pBluescript multiple cloning site
    726..759     +  protein_bind   FRT (minimal): supports FLP-mediated excision but not integration (Turan and Bode, 2011) FLP recombinase from the Saccharomyces cerevisiae 2μ plasmid
    766..1095    +  CDS            tnpA (fragment): TN5P_ECOLX - Also known as tnp. Experimental evidence at protein level: Swiss-Prot protein existence level 1. Mediates transposition of transposon Tn5 by a 'cut and paste' mechanism. First, the monomeric transposase binds the 19 bp inverted DNA repeats flanking the transposon. Then, dimerization of the DNA- bound transposase creates a synaptic DNA complex. After nicking of the first DNA strand, excision of the transposon proceeds through a series of intermediates. The transposase then mediates the insertion of the transposon at a new site by strand transfer. The activity of the wild- type tran
   1127..1918    +  CDS            neo: KKA2_KLEPN - Also known as kan, nptII. Experimental evidence at protein level: Swiss-Prot protein existence level 1. Resistance to kanamycin, neomycin, paromomycin, ribostamycin, butirosin and gentamicin B. From Klebsiella pneumoniae.
   1934..1981    +  protein_bind   FRT: FLP-mediated recombination occurs in the 8-bp core sequence TCTAGAAA (Turan and Bode, 2011). FLP recombinase from the Saccharomyces cerevisiae 2μ plasmid
   2037..2079    +  misc_feature   MCS (fragment): pBluescript multiple cloning site
   2088..2106    -  promoter       T7 promoter: promoter for bacteriophage T7 RNA polymerase
   2114..2269    +  CDS            lacZα (fragment): LacZα fragment of β-galactosidase; lacZ fragment
   2274..2702    +  rep_origin     f1 ori (sequence partly withheld): f1 bacteriophage origin of replication; arrow indicates direction of (+) strand synthesis
   2755..2859    +  promoter       AmpR promoter: bla
   2860..3069    +  CDS            AmpR (fragment): β-lactamase; bla; confers resistance to ampicillin, carbenicillin, and related antibiotics
   3348..4007    -  CDS            CmR: chloramphenicol acetyltransferase; cat; confers resistance to chloramphenicol
   4008..4110    -  promoter       cat promoter: promoter of the E. coli cat gene encoding chloramphenicol acetyltransferase
   4330..215     +  rep_origin     ori (across the origin): high-copy-number ColE1/pMB1/pBR322/pUC origin of replication
>Addgene plasmid #122702 | pSKAP | addgene full sequence | sequence record 244948 | Addgene NGS Result
GATACCTACAGCGTGAGCTATGAGAAAGCGCCACGCTTCCCGAAGGGAGAAAGGCGGACAGGTATCCGGT
AAGCGGCAGGGTCGGAACAGGAGAGCGCACGAGGGAGCTTCCAGGGGGAAACGCCTGGTATCTTTATAGT
CCTGTCGGGTTTCGCCACCTCTGACTTGAGCGTCGATTTTTGTGATGCTCGTCAGGGGGGCGGAGCCTAT
GGAAAAACGCCAGCAACGCGGCCTTTTTACGGTTCCTGGCCTTTTGCTGGCCTTTTGCTCACATGTTCTT
TCCTGCGTTATCCCCTGATTCTGTGGATAACCGTATTACCGCCTTTGAGTGAGCTGATACCGCTCGCCGC
AGCCGAACGACCGAGCGCAGCGAGTCAGTGAGCGAGGAAGCGGAAGAGCGCCCAATACGCAAACCGCCTC
TCCCCGCGCGTTGGCCGATTCATTAATGCAGCTGGCACGACAGGTTTCCCGACTGGAAAGCGGGCAGTGA
GCGCAACGCAATTAATGTGAGTTAGCTCACTCATTAGGCACCCCAGGCTTTACACTTTATGCTTCCGGCT
CGTATGTTGTGTGGAATTGTGAGCGGATAACAATTTCACACAGGAAACAGCTATGACCATGATTACGCCA
AGCGCGCAATTAACCCTCACTAAAGGGAACAAAAGCTGGAGCTCCACCGCGGTGGCGGCCGCTCTAGCCC
GGGCGGATCCGTCGACCTGCAGTTCGAAGTTCCTATTCTCTAGAAAGTATAGGAACTTCAGAGCGCTTTT
GAAGCTCACGCTGCCGCAAGCACTCAGGGCGCAAGGGCTGCTAAAGGAAGCGGAACACGTAGAAAGCCAG
TCCGCAGAAACGGTGCTGACCCCGGATGAATGTCAGCTACTGGGCTATCTGGACAAGGGAAAACGCAAGC
GCAAAGAGAAAGCAGGTAGCTTGCAGTGGGCTTACATGGCGATAGCTAGACTGGGCGGTTTTATGGACAG
CAAGCGAACCGGAATTGCCAGCTGGGGCGCCCTCTGGTAAGGTTGGGAAGCCCTGCAAAGTAAACTGGAT
GGCTTTCTTGCCGCCAAGGATCTGATGGCGCAGGGGATCAAGATCTGATCAAGAGACAGGATGAGGATCG
TTTCGCATGATTGAACAAGATGGATTGCACGCAGGTTCTCCGGCCGCTTGGGTGGAGAGGCTATTCGGCT
ATGACTGGGCACAACAGACAATCGGCTGCTCTGATGCCGCCGTGTTCCGGCTGTCAGCGCAGGGGCGCCC
GGTTCTTTTTGTCAAGACCGACCTGTCCGGTGCCCTGAATGAACTGCAGGACGAGGCAGCGCGGCTATCG
TGGCTGGCCACGACGGGCGTTCCTTGCGCAGCTGTGCTCGACGTTGTCACTGAAGCGGGAAGGGACTGGC
TGCTATTGGGCGAAGTGCCGGGGCAGGATCTCCTGTCATCTCACCTTGCTCCTGCCGAGAAAGTATCCAT
CATGGCTGATGCAATGCGGCGGCTGCATACGCTTGATCCGGCTACCTGCCCATTCGACCACCAAGCGAAA
CATCGCATCGAGCGAGCACGTACTCGGATGGAAGCCGGTCTTGTCGATCAGGATGATCTGGACGAAGAGC
ATCAGGGGCTCGCGCCAGCCGAACTGTTCGCCAGGCTCAAGGCGCGCATGCCCGACGGCGAGGATCTCGT
CGTGACCCATGGCGATGCCTGCTTGCCGAATATCATGGTGGAAAATGGCCGCTTTTCTGGATTCATCGAC
TGTGGCCGGCTGGGTGTGGCGGACCGCTATCAGGACATAGCGTTGGCTACCCGTGATATTGCTGAAGAGC
TTGGCGGCGAATGGGCTGACCGCTTCCTCGTGCTTTACGGTATCGCCGCTCCCGATTCGCAGCGCATCGC
CTTCTATCGCCTTCTTGACGAGTTCTTCTAATAAGGGGATCTTGAAGTTCCTATTCCGAAGTTCCTATTC
TCTAGAAAGTATAGGAACTTCGAAGCAGCTCCAGCCTACACAATCGCTCAAGACGTGTAATGCTGCAATC
TGCATGCAAGCTTATCGATACCGTCGACCTCGAGGGGGGGCCCGGTACCCAATTCGCCCTATAGTGAGTC
GTATTACGCGCGCTCACTGGCCGTCGTTTTACAACGTCGTGACTGGGAAAACCCTGGCGTTACCCAACTT
AATCGCCTTGCAGCACATCCCCCTTTCGCCAGCTGGCGTAATAGCGAAGAGGCCCGCACCGATCGCCCTT
CCCAACAGTTGCGCAGCCTGAATGGCGAATGGG
[124 nt withheld, positions 2274-2397]
C
[91 nt withheld, positions 2399-2489]
A
[49 nt withheld, positions 2491-2539]
CCTTTGACGTTGGAGTCCACGTTCTTT
[37 nt withheld, positions 2567-2603]
ACCCTATCTCGGTCTATTCTTTTGATTTATAAGGGATTTTGCCGATTTCGGCCTATTGGTTAAAAAATGA
GCTGATTTAACAAAAATTTAACGCGAATTTTAACAAAATATTAACGCTTACAATTTAGGTGGCACTTTTC
GGGGAAATGTGCGCGGAACCCCTATTTGTTTATTTTTCTAAATACATTCAAATATGTATCCGCTCATGAG
ACAATAACCCTGATAAATGCTTCAATAATATTGAAAAAGGAAGAGTATGAGTATTCAACATTTCCGTGTC
GCCCTTATTCCCTTTTTTGCGGCATTTTGCCTTCCTGTTTTTGCTCACCCAGAAACGCTGGTGAAAGTAA
AAGATGCTGAAGATCAGTTGGGTGCACGAGTGGGTTACATCGAACTGGATCTCAACAGCGGTAAGATCCT
TGAGAGTTTTCGCCCCGAAGAACGTTTTCCAATGATGAGCACTTTTTGATCAGAAAAAAAGGATCATATC
GTCAATTATTACCTCCACGGGGAGAGCCTGAGCAAACTGGCCTCAGGCATTTGAGAAGCACACGGTCACA
CTGCTTCCGGTAGTCAATAAACCGGTAAACCAGCAATAGACATAAGCGGCTATTTAACGACCCTGCCCTG
AACCGACGACCGGGTCGAATTTGCTTTCGAATTTCTGCCATTCATCCGCTTATTATCACTTATTCAGGCG
TAGCAACCAGGCGTTTAAGGGCACCAATAACTGCCTTAAAAAAATTACGCCCCGCCCTGCCACTCATCGC
AGTACTGTTGTAATTCATTAAGCATTCTGCCGACATGGAAGCCATCACAAACGGCATGATGAACCTGAAT
CGCCAGCGGCATCAGCACCTTGTCGCCTTGCGTATAATATTTGCCCATGGTGAAAACGGGGGCGAAGAAG
TTGTCCATATTGGCCACGTTTAAATCAAAACTGGTGAAACTCACCCAGGGATTGGCTGAGACGAAAAACA
TATTCTCAATAAACCCTTTAGGGAAATAGGCCAGGTTTTCACCGTAACACGCCACATCTTGCGAATATAT
GTGTAGAAACTGCCGGAAATCGTCGTGGTATTCACTCCAGAGCGATGAAAACGTTTCAGTTTGCTCATGG
AAAACGGTGTAACAAGGGTGAACACTATCCCATATCACCAGCTCACCGTCTTTCATTGCCATACGTAATT
CCGGATGAGCATTCATCAGGCGGGCAAGAATGTGAATAAAGGCCGGATAAAACTTGTGCTTATTTTTCTT
TACGGTCTTTAAAAAGGCCGTAATATCCAGCTGAACGGTCTGGTTATAGGTACATTGAGCAACTGACTGA
AATGCCTCAAAATGTTCTTTACGATGCCATTGGGATATATCAACGGTGGTATATCCAGTGATTTTTTTCT
CCATTTTAGCTTCCTTAGCTCCTGAAAATCTCGACAACTCAAAAAATACGCCCGGTAGTGATCTTATTTC
ATTATGGTGAAAGTTGGAACCTCTTACGTGCCGATCAACGTCTCATTTTCGCCAAAAGTTGGCCCAGGGC
TTCCCGGTATCAACAGGGACACCAGGATTTATTTATTCTGCGAAGTGATCTTCCGTCACAGGTATTTATT
CGGTCGAAAAGGATCTAGGTGAAGATCCTTTTTGATAATCTCATGACCAAAATCCCTTAACGTGAGTTTT
CGTTCCACTGAGCGTCAGACCCCGTAGAAAAGATCAAAGGATCTTCTTGAGATCCTTTTTTTCTGCGCGT
AATCTGCTGCTTGCAAACAAAAAAACCACCGCTACCAGCGGTGGTTTGTTTGCCGGATCAAGAGCTACCA
ACTCTTTTTCCGAAGGTAACTGGCTTCAGCAGAGCGCAGATACCAAATACTGTTCTTCTAGTGTAGCCGT
AGTTAGGCCACCACTTCAAGAACTCTGTAGCACCGCCTACATACCTCGCTCTGCTAATCCTGTTACCAGT
GGCTGCTGCCAGTGGCGATAAGTCGTGTCTTACCGGGTTGGACTCAAGACGATAGTTACCGGATAAGGCG
CAGCGGTCGGGCTGAACGGGGGGTTCGTGCACACAGCCCAGCTTGGAGCGAACGACCTACACCGAACTGA
